Addgene plasmid #129500: pNCST-AausFP2
Purpose: Expresses AausFP2 constitutively in E. coli (most strains)
Depositing lab: Nathan Shaner. Depositing organization: Scintillon Institute. Publication: Aequorea's secrets revealed: New fluorescent proteins with unique properties for bioimaging and biosensing. Lambert GG, Depernet H, Gotthard G, Schultz DT, Navizet I, Lambert T, Adams SR, Torreblanca-Zanca A, Chu M, Bindels DS, Levesque V, Nero Moffatt J, Salih A, Royant A, Shaner NC. PLoS Biol. 2020 Nov 2;18(11):e3000936. doi: 10.1371/journal.pbio.3000936. eCollection 2020 Nov. PubMed 33137097.
Backbone
  Vector backbone: pNCST
  Backbone size w/o insert (bp): 2900
  Total vector size (bp): 3600
  Vector type: Bacterial Expression
Growth in bacteria
  Bacterial resistance: Ampicillin, 100 μg/mL
  Growth temperature: 37°C
  Growth strain: DH5alpha
  Copy number: High Copy
Gene/Insert
  Gene/Insert name: AausFP2 (alt name: Aequorea cf. australis FP2)
  Species: Aequorea cf. australis
  Promoter: synthetic constitutive (stationary phase) promoter + T7 promoter upstream
  Cloning method: Gibson Cloning
  Sequencing primers: 5′ T7 promoter; 3′ T7 terminator
Terms and licenses: Academic/Nonprofit Terms; Industry Terms: Not Available to Industry
Depositor comments: Expression from this vector is best in fast-growing E. coli strains.
How to cite: pNCST-AausFP2 was a gift from Nathan Shaner (Addgene plasmid # 129500 ; http://n2t.net/addgene:129500 ; RRID:Addgene_129500)
