[The description below was written by a language model from this plasmid's Addgene catalogue record and pLannotate feature annotations shown in this document.]
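Description:
pNCST-AausFP2 is a small (about 3.6 kb) bacterial expression plasmid built on the pNCST backbone for constitutive production of the fluorescent protein AausFP2 in E. coli. It is maintained at high copy number through a ColE1/pUC-type origin and selected with ampicillin via the β-lactamase gene under its own promoter. An f1 phage origin is also present, which in principle allows single-stranded DNA rescue. Short annotated fragments of lacZα and lacI appear to be backbone remnants rather than functional genes.

The insert, introduced by Gibson cloning, encodes AausFP2 from the jellyfish Aequorea cf. australis. According to the record, expression is driven by a synthetic constitutive (stationary-phase) promoter with a T7 promoter placed upstream. Only the T7 promoter is picked up in the feature table, so the synthetic promoter is unannotated, though it presumably lies between the T7 promoter and the T7 gene 10 ribosome binding site. This arrangement means no inducer or T7 polymerase-expressing strain is needed, which fits the stated compatibility with most E. coli strains. The depositor notes that fast-growing strains give the best expression.

The coding region begins with an N-terminal leader annotated as partial matches to a His-containing tag, the T7 gene 10 leader, an Xpress/enterokinase epitope and a TEV protease site. This suggests a layout for affinity purification and tag removal, although these are fragment-level annotations. A T7 terminator follows the open reading frame. The plasmid is suited to producing AausFP2 for purification and for characterising it in bioimaging or biosensor development.
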