Features (pLannotate 1.2.2; 15 found; start..end, strand, type, name):
     20..38      +  promoter       T7 promoter: promoter for bacteriophage T7 RNA polymerase
    122..144     +  RBS            RBS: efficient ribosome binding site from bacteriophage T7 gene 10 (Olins and Rangwala, 1989)
    164..184     +  CDS            capTEV™ (fragment): composite tag for in vivo biotinylation, TEV protease cleavage, and 6xHis tagging
    185..217     +  CDS            T7 tag (gene 10 leader): leader peptide from bacteriophage T7 gene 10 promotes efficient translation in E. coli
    221..243     +  CDS            Xpress™ tag (fragment): Xpress™ epitope tag, including an enterokinase recognition and cleavage site
    257..275     +  CDS            TEV site (fragment): tobacco etch virus (TEV) protease recognition and cleavage site
    278..973     +  CDS            AausFP2: AausFP2 is a basic (constitutively fluorescent) fluorescent protein published in 2019, derived from Aequorea australis. It has moderate acid sensitivity.
    988..1037    +  CDS            SET1 (fragment): solubility-enhancement tag derived from T7 phage gene 10B
   1045..1092    +  terminator     T7 terminator: transcription terminator for bacteriophage T7 RNA polymerase
   1118..1184    +  CDS            lacZα (fragment): LacZα fragment of β-galactosidase; lacZ fragment
   1189..1617    +  rep_origin     f1 ori (sequence partly withheld): f1 bacteriophage origin of replication; arrow indicates direction of (+) strand synthesis
   1670..1774    +  promoter       AmpR promoter: bla
   1775..2635    +  CDS            AmpR: β-lactamase; bla; confers resistance to ampicillin, carbenicillin, and related antibiotics
   2806..3394    +  rep_origin     ori: high-copy-number ColE1/pMB1/pBR322/pUC origin of replication
   3577..3630    +  CDS            lacI (fragment): lac repressor; lacI; The lac repressor binds to the lac operator to inhibit transcription in E. coli. This inhibition can be relieved by adding lactose or isopropyl-β-D-thiogalactopyranoside (IPTG).
>Addgene plasmid #129500 | pNCST-AausFP2 | addgene full sequence | sequence record 271800 | Addgene NGS Result
GATCTCGATCCCGCGAAATTAATACGACTCACTATAGGGAGACCACAACGGTTTCCCTCTAGAATCACCG
AGTTTATTCTTGACACCTGATGCGATGAATGATATAATAGGAAAGTACTGTTTTGTTTAACTTTAAGAAG
GAGATATACATATGCGGGGTTCTCATCATCATCATCATCATGGTATGGCTAGCATGACTGGTGGACAGCA
AATGGGTCGGGATCTGTACGACGATGACGATAACGATCCGCTCGAGGAAAACCTGTACTTCCAGGGTATG
GCCTGCGGAGCACTTCTTTTCAAAGGAAAAATCCCATTCGTTGTTGAATTAGAAGGCGATGTAAACGGCG
AAGTTTTCTCCGTCAGAGGTAATGGTTGGGGTGATGGAAGCACTGGAAAACTTGAAATCAAATTTGTCTG
TACAACTGGCGAGGTTCCTTTAGCTTGGGAATCACTCATCTGTTCCATGGCGTATGGTGCTTTAGTCTTT
TGCAAATACCCGAGCAACATCAACGACTTCTTCAAGAGCACAATGCCAAGGGGATATATTCAAGAAAGAA
AAATCTCATATGAAAATGACGGAACATTTGACGTACGTCAGGAAGTCACCTACGAAAACGGAGCACTTTA
CAACCGGGTAAAATTCAACGGATCTGGATTCCGAAAAGACGGCAATGTTTTGGGGAAAAAATTGGATCTC
ACCTCTATTGGAACATGTATCTACATCATGGGAAATGACGAAGGAACCGGCTTAAAAGGCGTATTCAATA
AGGCATTCAAGGTTATCGGTGGAAACCGTCAAATAGCCAGCCATGTACAAACACAAACACCAATTGGCGA
TGGATTGGTTTCCATTCCAGACTATCATGTTATGCACAATCATATCGCATGCAGTAAAGACCCGTCAGAA
ACAAGAGACCACATCATTGTAAAAGAATCCTTAAGAGCAGTCGATTGCAACACTGAATACATGTGACGTT
TGATCCGGCTGCTAACAAAGCCCGAAAGGAAGCTGAGTTGGCTGCTGCCACCGCTGAGCAATAACTAGCA
TAACCCCTTGGGGCCTCTAAACGGGTCTTGAGGGGTTTTTTGCTGAAAGGAGGAACTATATCCGGATCTG
GCGTAATAGCGAAGAGGCCCGCACCGATCGCCCTTCCCAACAGTTGCGCAGCCTGAATGGCGAATGGG
[124 nt withheld, positions 1189-1312]
C
[91 nt withheld, positions 1314-1404]
A
[49 nt withheld, positions 1406-1454]
CCTTTGACGTTGGAGTCCACGTTCTTT
[37 nt withheld, positions 1482-1518]
ACCCTATCTCGGTCTATTCTTTTGATTTATAAGGGATTTTGCCGATTTCGGCCTATTGGTTAAAAAATGA
GCTGATTTAACAAAAATTTAACGCGAATTTTAACAAAATATTAACGCTTACAATTTAGGTGGCACTTTTC
GGGGAAATGTGCGCGGAACCCCTATTTGTTTATTTTTCTAAATACATTCAAATATGTATCCGCTCATGAG
ACAATAACCCTGATAAATGCTTCAATAATATTGAAAAAGGAAGAGTATGAGTATTCAACATTTCCGTGTC
GCCCTTATTCCCTTTTTTGCGGCATTTTGCCTTCCTGTTTTTGCTCACCCAGAAACGCTGGTGAAAGTAA
AAGATGCTGAAGATCAGTTGGGTGCACGAGTGGGTTACATCGAACTGGATCTCAACAGCGGTAAGATCCT
TGAGAGTTTTCGCCCCGAAGAACGTTTTCCAATGATGAGCACTTTTAAAGTTCTGCTATGTGGCGCGGTA
TTATCCCGTATTGACGCCGGGCAAGAGCAACTCGGTCGCCGCATACACTATTCTCAGAATGACTTGGTTG
AGTACTCACCAGTCACAGAAAAGCATCTTACGGATGGCATGACAGTAAGAGAATTATGCAGTGCTGCCAT
AACCATGAGTGATAACACTGCGGCCAACTTACTTCTGACAACGATCGGAGGACCGAAGGAGCTAACCGCT
TTTTTGCACAACATGGGGGATCATGTAACTCGCCTTGATCGTTGGGAACCGGAGCTGAATGAAGCCATAC
CAAACGACGAGCGTGACACCACGATGCCTGTAGCAATGGCAACAACGTTGCGCAAACTATTAACTGGCGA
ACTACTTACTCTAGCTTCCCGGCAACAATTAATAGACTGGATGGAGGCGGATAAAGTTGCAGGACCACTT
CTGCGCTCGGCCCTTCCGGCTGGCTGGTTTATTGCTGATAAATCTGGAGCCGGTGAGCGTGGGTCTCGCG
GTATCATTGCAGCACTGGGGCCAGATGGTAAGCCCTCCCGTATCGTAGTTATCTACACGACGGGGAGTCA
GGCAACTATGGATGAACGAAATAGACAGATCGCTGAGATAGGTGCCTCACTGATTAAGCATTGGTAACTG
TCAGACCAAGTTTACTCATATATACTTTAGATTGATTTAAAACTTCATTTTTAATTTAAAAGGATCTAGG
TGAAGATCCTTTTTGATAATCTCATGACCAAAATCCCTTAACGTGAGTTTTCGTTCCACTGAGCGTCAGA
CCCCGTAGAAAAGATCAAAGGATCTTCTTGAGATCCTTTTTTTCTGCGCGTAATCTGCTGCTTGCAAACA
AAAAAACCACCGCTACCAGCGGTGGTTTGTTTGCCGGATCAAGAGCTACCAACTCTTTTTCCGAAGGTAA
CTGGCTTCAGCAGAGCGCAGATACCAAATACTGTTCTTCTAGTGTAGCCGTAGTTAGGCCACCACTTCAA
GAACTCTGTAGCACCGCCTACATACCTCGCTCTGCTAATCCTGTTACCAGTGGCTGCTGCCAGTGGCGAT
AAGTCGTGTCTTACCGGGTTGGACTCAAGACGATAGTTACCGGATAAGGCGCAGCGGTCGGACTGAACGG
GGGGTTCGTGCACACAGCCCAGCTTGGAGCGAACGACCTACACCGAACTGAGATACCTACAGCGTGAGCT
ATGAGAAAGCGCCACGCTTCCCGAAGGGAGAAAGGCGGACAGGTATCCGGTAAGCGGCAGGGTCGGAACA
GGAGAGCGCACGAGGGAGCTTCCAGGGGGAAACGCCTGGTATCTTTATAGTCCTGTCGGGTTTCGCCACC
TCTGACTTGAGCGTCGATTTTTGTGATGCTCGTCAGGGGGGCGGAGCCTATGGAAAAACGCCAGCAACGC
GGCCTTTTTACGGTTCCTGGCCTTTTGCTGGCCTTTTGCTCACATGTTCTTTCCTGCGTTATCCCCTGAT
TCTGTGGATAACCGTATTACCGCCTTTGAGTGAGCTGATACCGCTCGCCGCAGCCGAACGACCGAGCGCA
GCGAGTCAGTGAGCGAGGAAGCGGAAGAGCGCCCAATACGCAAACCGCCTCTCCCCGCGCGTTGGCCGAT
TCATTAATGCAG
